Addgene plasmid #233035: pAAV-U6-DR(RfxCas13d)-CAG-CasRx-pa
Purpose: To express a RfxCas13d-compatible gRNA and to express HA Tagged CasRx from a CAG promoter
Depositing lab: Jonathan Ploski. Depositing organization: Pennsylvania State University, College of Medicine. Publication: Adeno-associated viral vector resource for the RNA-targeting Cas13d: A comparison of high-fidelity variants, DjCas13d and hfCas13d. Back F, Sandoval A, Vu LM, Hong VM, Bhaskara A, Rodriguez SR, O'Brien JT, Kolber BJ, Kroener S, Ploski JE. Mol Ther Methods Clin Dev. 2025 Aug 20;33(4):101565. doi: 10.1016/j.omtm.2025.101565. eCollection 2025 Dec 11. PubMed 41020266.
Backbone
  Vector backbone: pAAV
  Vector type: AAV
Growth in bacteria
  Bacterial resistance: Ampicillin, 100 μg/mL
  Growth temperature: 37°C
  Growth strain: NEB Stable
  Copy number: High Copy
Gene/Insert
  Gene/Insert name: RfxCas13d-compatible gRNA expression cassette and CasRx
  Species: Synthetic
  Cloning method: Unknown
Terms and licenses: Academic/Nonprofit Terms; Industry Terms: Not Available to Industry
How to cite: pAAV-U6-DR(RfxCas13d)-CAG-CasRx-pa was a gift from Jonathan Ploski (Addgene plasmid # 233035 ; http://n2t.net/addgene:233035 ; RRID:Addgene_233035)
