[The description below was written by a language model from this plasmid's Addgene catalogue record and pLannotate feature annotations shown in this document.]
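Description:
pAAV-U6-DR(RfxCas13d)-CAG-CasRx-pa is an AAV transfer plasmid of about 7.2 kb that combines a guide RNA cassette and the RNA-targeting effector CasRx (RfxCas13d) in a single vector genome. It is propagated in bacteria through a high-copy ColE1/pUC-type origin with ampicillin selection (AmpR under its own bla promoter), and the backbone also carries an f1 phage origin. The payload is flanked by AAV2 inverted terminal repeats, which direct replication and packaging of the intervening DNA into AAV particles. The annotation calls the right-hand ITR as a full element, whereas the left-hand one is detected only as two short fragments. This may reflect how hard these hairpin repeats are to sequence and annotate, although the record does not resolve the point.

Within the ITRs, a human U6 RNA polymerase III promoter drives the 30-base processed RfxCas13d direct repeat, the scaffold recognised by the nuclease. The record does not describe a spacer, so this appears to be an acceptor or empty-guide configuration into which a targeting sequence would be placed downstream of the repeat. The short "CYC1 terminator" hit following it is probably an incidental match. The second unit is a compact CAG-type promoter, made up of the CMV enhancer, chicken β-actin promoter segments and a hybrid CBA/MVM intron. It drives the RfxCas13d coding sequence with a C-terminal HA epitope tag, annotated as a partial 3xHA match, and ends in a short synthetic poly(A) signal that conserves packaging capacity.

The construct is intended for AAV-mediated, guide-directed knockdown of target transcripts in mammalian cells or tissues, with the HA tag allowing detection of the effector. It belongs to a vector set built to compare Cas13d variants.
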