Features (pLannotate 1.2.2; 20 found; start..end, strand, type, name):
      1..589     +  rep_origin     ori: high-copy-number ColE1/pMB1/pBR322/pUC origin of replication
    662..689     +  repeat_region  AAV2 ITR (fragment): inverted terminal repeat of adeno-associated virus serotype 2 inverted
    718..745     +  repeat_region  AAV2 ITR (fragment): inverted terminal repeat of adeno-associated virus serotype 2 inverted
    795..1035    +  promoter       U6 promoter: RNA polymerase III promoter for human U6 snRNA
   1045..1074    +  misc_RNA       RfxCas13d DR30: 5' processed 30-base direct repeat for an RfxCas13d gRNA (Konermann et al., 2018)
   1089..1106    +  terminator     CYC1 terminator (fragment): S. cerevisiae CYC1; transcription terminator for CYC1
   1174..1477    +  enhancer       CMV enhancer: human cytomegalovirus immediate early enhancer
   1479..1600    +  promoter       chicken β-actin promoter (fragment): contains a 21-bp deletion relative to the standard chicken β-actin promoter
   1643..1820    +  promoter       chicken β-actin promoter (fragment): No description available
   1821..2048    +  intron         hybrid intron: hybrid between chicken β-actin (CBA) and minute virus of mice (MMV) introns (Gray et al., 2011)
   2109..5006    +  CDS            RfxCas13d: RNA-targeting Type VI CRISPR protein from Ruminococcus flavefaciens strain XPD3002 (Konermann et al., 2018)
   5046..5074    +  CDS            3xHA (fragment): three tandem HA epitope tags
   5087..5135    +  polyA_signal   poly(A) signal: synthetic polyadenylation signal
   5152..5292    +  repeat_region  AAV2 ITR: inverted terminal repeat of adeno-associated virus serotype 2 inverted
   5297..5348    -  misc_feature   bom (fragment): basis of mobility region from pBR322
   5367..5822    +  rep_origin     f1 ori (sequence partly withheld): f1 bacteriophage origin of replication; arrow indicates direction of (+) strand synthesis
   5823..5872    -  misc_feature   bom (fragment): basis of mobility region from pBR322
   5974..6009    -  CDS            rop (fragment): Rop protein, which maintains plasmids at low copy number; rop
   6104..6208    +  promoter       AmpR promoter: bla
   6209..7069    +  CDS            AmpR: β-lactamase; bla; confers resistance to ampicillin, carbenicillin, and related antibiotics
>Addgene plasmid #233035 | pAAV-U6-DR(RfxCas13d)-CAG-CasRx-pa | addgene full sequence | sequence record 467423 | Addgene NGS Result
TTGAGATCCTTTTTTTCTGCGCGTAATCTGCTGCTTGCAAACAAAAAAACCACCGCTACCAGCGGTGGTT
TGTTTGCCGGATCAAGAGCTACCAACTCTTTTTCCGAAGGTAACTGGCTTCAGCAGAGCGCAGATACCAA
ATACTGTTCTTCTAGTGTAGCCGTAGTTAGGCCACCACTTCAAGAACTCTGTAGCACCGCCTACATACCT
CGCTCTGCTAATCCTGTTACCAGTGGCTGCTGCCAGTGGCGATAAGTCGTGTCTTACCGGGTTGGACTCA
AGACGATAGTTACCGGATAAGGCGCAGCGGTCGGGCTGAACGGGGGGTTCGTGCACACAGCCCAGCTTGG
AGCGAACGACCTACACCGAACTGAGATACCTACAGCGTGAGCTATGAGAAAGCGCCACGCTTCCCGAAGG
GAGAAAGGCGGACAGGTATCCGGTAAGCGGCAGGGTCGGAACAGGAGAGCGCACGAGGGAGCTTCCAGGG
GGAAACGCCTGGTATCTTTATAGTCCTGTCGGGTTTCGCCACCTCTGACTTGAGCGTCGATTTTTGTGAT
GCTCGTCAGGGGGGCGGAGCCTATGGAAAAACGCCAGCAACGCGGCCTTTTTACGGTTCCTGGCCTTTTG
CTGGCCTTTTGCTCACATGTCCTGCAGGCAGCTGCGCGCTCGCTCGCTCACTGAGGCCGCCCGGGCGTCG
GGCGACCTTTGGTCGCCCGGCCTCAGTGAGCGAGCGAGCGCGCAGAGAGGGAGTGGCCAACTCCATCACT
AGGGGTTCCTGCGGCCGCACTAGCGAGGGCCTATTTCCCATGATTCCTTCATATTTGCATATACGATACA
AGGCTGTTAGAGAGATAATTGGAATTAATTTGACTGTAAACACAAAGATATTAGTACAAAATACGTGACG
TAGAAAGTAATAATTTCTTGGGTAGTTTGCAGTTTTAAAATTATGTTTTAAAATGGACTATCATATGCTT
ACCGTAACTTGAAAGTATTTCGATTTCTTGGCTTTATATATCTTGTGGAAAGGACGAAACACCGAACCCC
TACCAACTGGTCGGGGTTTGAAACGGAAGAGCGAGCTCTTCTTTTTTTTCTGTACAACGCGTCTAGTTAT
TAATAGTAATCAATTACGGGGTCATTAGTTCATAGCCCATATATGGAGTTCCGCGTTACATAACTTACGG
TAAATGGCCCGCCTGGCTGACCGCCCAACGACCCCCGCCCATTGACGTCAATAATGACGTATGTTCCCAT
AGTAACGCCAATAGGGACTTTCCATTGACGTCAATGGGTGGAGTATTTACGGTAAACTGCCCACTTGGCA
GTACATCAAGTGTATCATATGCCAAGTACGCCCCCTATTGACGTCAATGACGGTAAATGGCCCGCCTGGC
ATTATGCCCAGTACATGACCTTATGGGACTTTCCTACTTGGCAGTACATCTACGTATTAGTCATCGCTAT
TACCATGGTCGAGGTGAGCCCCACGTTCTGCTTCACTCTCCCCATCTCCCCCCCCTCCCCACCCCCAATT
TTGTATTTATTTATTTTTTAATTATTTTGTGCAGCGATGGGGGCGGGGGGGGGGGGGGGGGGGGCGCCGG
GGGGGGGGGGGGGGGGGGGGGGGGGGGGGGGGGGGGGGGGGGGGGGGGGGGGGGCGCGCGCCAGGCGGGG
CGGGGCGGGGCGAGGGGCGGGGCGGGGCGAGGCGGAGAGGTGCGGCGGCAGCCAATCAGAGCGGCGCGCT
CCGAAAGTTTCCTTTTATGGCGAGGCGGCGGCGGCGGCGGCCCTATAAAAAGCGAAGCGCGCGGCGGGCG
GGAGTCGCTGCGCGCTGCCTTCGCCCCGTGCCCCGCTCCGCCGCCGCCTCGCGCCGCCCGCCCCGGCTCT
GACTGACCGCGTTACTCCCACAGGTGAGCGGGCGGGACGGCCCTTCTCCTCCGGGCTGTAATTAGCTGAG
CAAGAGGTAAGGGTTTAAGGGATGGTTGGTTGGTGGGGTATTAATGTTTAATTACCTGGAGCACCTGCCT
GAAATCACTTTTTTTCAGGTTGGACCGGTCATCGATGCCACCATGAGCCCCAAGAAGAAGAGAAAGGTGG
AGGCCAGCATCGAAAAAAAAAAGTCCTTCGCCAAGGGCATGGGCGTGAAGTCCACACTCGTGTCCGGCTC
CAAAGTGTACATGACAACCTTCGCCGAAGGCAGCGACGCCAGGCTGGAAAAGATCGTGGAGGGCGACAGC
ATCAGGAGCGTGAATGAGGGCGAGGCCTTCAGCGCTGAAATGGCCGATAAAAACGCCGGCTATAAGATCG
GCAACGCCAAATTCAGCCATCCTAAGGGCTACGCCGTGGTGGCTAACAACCCTCTGTATACAGGACCCGT
CCAGCAGGATATGCTCGGCCTGAAGGAAACTCTGGAAAAGAGGTACTTCGGCGAGAGCGCTGATGGCAAT
GACAATATTTGTATCCAGGTGATCCATAACATCCTGGACATTGAAAAAATCCTCGCCGAATACATTACCA
ACGCCGCCTACGCCGTCAACAATATCTCCGGCCTGGATAAGGACATTATTGGATTCGGCAAGTTCTCCAC
AGTGTATACCTACGACGAATTCAAAGACCCCGAGCACCATAGGGCCGCTTTCAACAATAACGATAAGCTC
ATCAACGCCATCAAGGCCCAGTATGACGAGTTCGACAACTTCCTCGATAACCCCAGACTCGGCTATTTCG
GCCAGGCCTTTTTCAGCAAGGAGGGCAGAAATTACATCATCAATTACGGCAACGAATGCTATGACATTCT
GGCCCTCCTGAGCGGACTGAGGCACTGGGTGGTCCATAACAACGAAGAAGAGTCCAGGATCTCCAGGACC
TGGCTCTACAACCTCGATAAGAACCTCGACAACGAATACATCTCCACCCTCAACTACCTCTACGACAGGA
TCACCAATGAGCTGACCAACTCCTTCTCCAAGAACTCCGCCGCCAACGTGAACTATATTGCCGAAACTCT
GGGAATCAACCCTGCCGAATTCGCCGAACAATATTTCAGATTCAGCATTATGAAAGAGCAGAAAAACCTC
GGATTCAATATCACCAAGCTCAGGGAAGTGATGCTGGACAGGAAGGATATGTCCGAGATCAGGAAAAATC
ATAAGGTGTTCGACTCCATCAGGACCAAGGTCTACACCATGATGGACTTTGTGATTTATAGGTATTACAT
CGAAGAGGATGCCAAGGTGGCTGCCGCCAATAAGTCCCTCCCCGATAATGAGAAGTCCCTGAGCGAGAAG
GATATCTTTGTGATTAACCTGAGGGGCTCCTTCAACGACGACCAGAAGGATGCCCTCTACTACGATGAAG
CTAATAGAATTTGGAGAAAGCTCGAAAATATCATGCACAACATCAAGGAATTTAGGGGAAACAAGACAAG
AGAGTATAAGAAGAAGGACGCCCCTAGACTGCCCAGAATCCTGCCCGCTGGCCGTGATGTTTCCGCCTTC
AGCAAACTCATGTATGCCCTGACCATGTTCCTGGATGGCAAGGAGATCAACGACCTCCTGACCACCCTGA
TTAATAAATTCGATAACATCCAGAGCTTCCTGAAGGTGATGCCTCTCATCGGAGTCAACGCTAAGTTCGT
GGAGGAATACGCCTTTTTCAAAGACTCCGCCAAGATCGCCGATGAGCTGAGGCTGATCAAGTCCTTCGCT
AGAATGGGAGAACCTATTGCCGATGCCAGGAGGGCCATGTATATCGACGCCATCCGTATTTTAGGAACCA
ACCTGTCCTATGATGAGCTCAAGGCCCTCGCCGACACCTTTTCCCTGGACGAGAACGGAAACAAGCTCAA
GAAAGGCAAGCACGGCATGAGAAATTTCATTATTAATAACGTGATCAGCAATAAAAGGTTCCACTACCTG
ATCAGATACGGTGATCCTGCCCACCTCCATGAGATCGCCAAAAACGAGGCCGTGGTGAAGTTCGTGCTCG
GCAGGATCGCTGACATCCAGAAAAAACAGGGCCAGAACGGCAAGAACCAGATCGACAGGTACTACGAAAC
TTGTATCGGAAAGGATAAGGGCAAGAGCGTGAGCGAAAAGGTGGACGCTCTCACAAAGATCATCACCGGA
ATGAACTACGACCAATTCGACAAGAAAAGGAGCGTCATTGAGGACACCGGCAGGGAAAACGCCGAGAGGG
AGAAGTTTAAAAAGATCATCAGCCTGTACCTCACCGTGATCTACCACATCCTCAAGAATATTGTCAATAT
CAACGCCAGGTACGTCATCGGATTCCATTGCGTCGAGCGTGATGCTCAACTGTACAAGGAGAAAGGCTAC
GACATCAATCTCAAGAAACTGGAAGAGAAGGGATTCAGCTCCGTCACCAAGCTCTGCGCTGGCATTGATG
AAACTGCCCCCGATAAGAGAAAGGACGTGGAAAAGGAGATGGCTGAAAGAGCCAAGGAGAGCATTGACAG
CCTCGAGAGCGCCAACCCCAAGCTGTATGCCAATTACATCAAATACAGCGACGAGAAGAAAGCCGAGGAG
TTCACCAGGCAGATTAACAGGGAGAAGGCCAAAACCGCCCTGAACGCCTACCTGAGGAACACCAAGTGGA
ATGTGATCATCAGGGAGGACCTCCTGAGAATTGACAACAAGACATGTACCCTGTTCAGAAACAAGGCCGT
CCACCTGGAAGTGGCCAGGTATGTCCACGCCTATATCAACGACATTGCCGAGGTCAATTCCTACTTCCAA
CTGTACCATTACATCATGCAGAGAATTATCATGAATGAGAGGTACGAGAAAAGCAGCGGAAAGGTGTCCG
AGTACTTCGACGCTGTGAATGACGAGAAGAAGTACAACGATAGGCTCCTGAAACTGCTGTGTGTGCCTTT
CGGCTACTGTATCCCCAGGTTTAAGAACCTGAGCATCGAGGCCCTGTTCGATAGGAACGAGGCCGCCAAG
TTCGACAAGGAGAAAAAGAAGGTGTCCGGCAATTCCGGATCCGGACCTAAGAAAAAGAGGAAGGTGGCGG
CCGCTTACCCATACGATGTTCCAGATTACGCTTAGGCTAGGAATTCAATAAAAGATCTTTATTTTCATTA
GATCTGTGTGTTGGTTTTTTGTGTGCGGACCGAGCGGCCGCAGGAACCCCTAGTGATGGAGTTGGCCACT
CCCTCTCTGCGCGCTCGCTCGCTCACTGAGGCCGGGCGACCAAAGGTCGCCCGACGCCCGGGCTTTGCCC
GGGCGGCCTCAGTGAGCGAGCGAGCGCGCAGCTGCCTGCAGGGGCGCCTGATGCGGTATTTTCTCCTTAC
GCATCTGTGCGGTATTTCACACCGCATA
[95 nt withheld, positions 5349-5443]
T
[46 nt withheld, positions 5445-5490]
C
[141 nt withheld, positions 5492-5632]
CCTTTGACGTTGGAGTCCACGTTCTTT
[37 nt withheld, positions 5660-5696]
ACTCTATCTCGGGCTATTCTTTTGATTTATAAGGGATTTTGCCGATTTCGGTCTATTGGTTAAAAAATGA
GCTGATTTAACAAAAATTTAACGCGAATTTTAACAAAATATTAACGTTTACAATTTTATGGTGCACTCTC
AGTACAATCTGCTCTGATGCCGCATAGTTAAGCCAGCCCCGACACCCGCCAACACCCGCTGACGCGCCCT
GACGGGCTTGTCTGCTCCCGGCATCCGCTTACAGACAAGCTGTGACCGTCTCCGGGAGCTGCATGTGTCA
GAGGTTTTCACCGTCATCACCGAAACGCGCGAGACGAAAGGGCCTCGTGATACGCCTATTTTTATAGGTT
AATGTCATGATAATAATGGTTTCTTAGACGTCAGGTGGCACTTTTCGGGGAAATGTGCGCGGAACCCCTA
TTTGTTTATTTTTCTAAATACATTCAAATATGTATCCGCTCATGAGACAATAACCCTGATAAATGCTTCA
ATAATATTGAAAAAGGAAGAGTATGAGTATTCAACATTTCCGTGTCGCCCTTATTCCCTTTTTTGCGGCA
TTTTGCCTTCCTGTTTTTGCTCACCCAGAAACGCTGGTGAAAGTAAAAGATGCTGAAGATCAGTTGGGTG
CACGAGTGGGTTACATCGAACTGGATCTCAACAGCGGTAAGATCCTTGAGAGTTTTCGCCCCGAAGAACG
TTTTCCAATGATGAGCACTTTTAAAGTTCTGCTATGTGGCGCGGTATTATCCCGTATTGACGCCGGGCAA
GAGCAACTCGGTCGCCGCATACACTATTCTCAGAATGACTTGGTTGAGTACTCACCAGTCACAGAAAAGC
ATCTTACGGATGGCATGACAGTAAGAGAATTATGCAGTGCTGCCATAACCATGAGTGATAACACTGCGGC
CAACTTACTTCTGACAACGATCGGAGGACCGAAGGAGCTAACCGCTTTTTTGCACAACATGGGGGATCAT
GTAACTCGCCTTGATCGTTGGGAACCGGAGCTGAATGAAGCCATACCAAACGACGAGCGTGACACCACGA
TGCCTGTAGCAATGGCAACAACGTTGCGCAAACTATTAACTGGCGAACTACTTACTCTAGCTTCCCGGCA
ACAATTAATAGACTGGATGGAGGCGGATAAAGTTGCAGGACCACTTCTGCGCTCGGCCCTTCCGGCTGGC
TGGTTTATTGCTGATAAATCTGGAGCCGGTGAGCGTGGGTCTCGCGGTATCATTGCAGCACTGGGGCCAG
ATGGTAAGCCCTCCCGTATCGTAGTTATCTACACGACGGGGAGTCAGGCAACTATGGATGAACGAAATAG
ACAGATCGCTGAGATAGGTGCCTCACTGATTAAGCATTGGTAACTGTCAGACCAAGTTTACTCATATATA
CTTTAGATTGATTTAAAACTTCATTTTTAATTTAAAAGGATCTAGGTGAAGATCCTTTTTGATAATCTCA
TGACCAAAATCCCTTAACGTGAGTTTTCGTTCCACTGAGCGTCAGACCCCGTAGAAAAGATCAAAGGATC
TTC
